Addgene plasmid #214033: pJS-BCD-Strep-SAVED-CHAT-sm
Purpose: Bacterial expression plasmid for strep-tagged SAVED-CHAT CHAT-CHAT singlet interface mutant from Haliangium ochraceum
Depositing lab: Raymond Staals. Depositing organization: Wageningen University, Department Agrotechnology & Food Sciences. Publication: Type III-B CRISPR-Cas cascade of proteolytic cleavages. Steens JA, Bravo JPK, Salazar CRP, Yildiz C, Amieiro AM, Kostlbacher S, Prinsen SHP, Andres AS, Patinios C, Bardis A, Barendregt A, Scheltema RA, Ettema TJG, van der Oost J, Taylor DW, Staals RHJ. Science. 2024 Feb 2;383(6682):512-519. doi: 10.1126/science.adk0378. Epub 2024 Feb 1. PubMed 38301007.
Backbone
  Vector backbone: p15A
  Vector type: Bacterial Expression
Growth in bacteria
  Bacterial resistance: Kanamycin, 50 μg/mL
  Growth temperature: 37°C
  Growth strain: DH5alpha
  Copy number: High Copy
Gene/Insert
  Gene/Insert name: SAVED-CHAT
  Species: Haliangium ochraceum DSM 14368
  Mutation: R456E, D459K, D476K, R479E
  Promoter: T7 promoter
  Tag / fusion protein: Strep-tag II (N terminal on insert)
  Cloning method: Gibson Cloning
Terms and licenses: Academic/Nonprofit Terms; Industry Terms: Not Available to Industry
Depositor comments: Please visit https://doi.org/10.1101/2023.06.23.546230 for bioRxiv preprint.
How to cite: pJS-BCD-Strep-SAVED-CHAT-sm was a gift from Raymond Staals (Addgene plasmid # 214033 ; http://n2t.net/addgene:214033 ; RRID:Addgene_214033)
