[The description below was written by a language model from this plasmid's Addgene catalogue record and pLannotate feature annotations shown in this document.]
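Description:
pJS-BCD-Strep-SAVED-CHAT-sm is a compact (about 3.9 kb) bacterial expression plasmid for producing a mutant form of the SAVED-CHAT protein from Haliangium ochraceum DSM 14368 in E. coli. It replicates from a p15A origin, which is compatible with ColE1-type plasmids and so allows co-maintenance with other constructs. The catalogue lists the plasmid as high copy, whereas p15A is generally regarded as a medium-copy origin. A short fragment annotated as RSF ori next to it is probably just sequence similarity or a cloning remnant. Selection is by kanamycin through the neo (nptII) gene, which lies on the opposite strand, is followed by a lambda t0 terminator, and is flanked by a small residual piece of the Tn5 transposase gene from which this marker derives.

The expression cassette begins with a T7 promoter, so transcription depends on a host supplying T7 RNA polymerase. An N-terminal Strep-tag II sits about 100 bp downstream. "BCD" in the name may refer to a bicistronic translation-initiation design occupying that gap, but the record does not annotate or state this. The SAVED-CHAT coding sequence itself is not labelled in the feature table but fills the interval between the tag and the downstream rrnB T1 fragment and T7Te terminators that close the transcription unit. The insert carries four charge-reversal substitutions (R456E, D459K, D476K, R479E), described as a CHAT-CHAT singlet interface mutant, presumably intended to disrupt one contact between CHAT protease domains. The Strep tag permits affinity purification on Strep-Tactin, and the protein was made for studies of a type III-B CRISPR-Cas proteolytic signalling cascade.
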