Features (pLannotate 1.2.2; 9 found; start..end, strand, type, name):
      1..19      +  promoter       T7 promoter: promoter for bacteriophage T7 RNA polymerase
    107..129     +  CDS            Strep-Tag II (fragment): peptide that binds Strep-Tactin®, an engineered form of streptavidin
   1791..1815    +  terminator     rrnB T1 terminator (fragment): transcription terminator T1 from the E. coli rrnB gene
   1831..1858    +  terminator     T7Te terminator: phage T7 early transcription terminator
   1892..1947    -  rep_origin     RSF ori (fragment): Plasmids containing the RSF 1030 origin of replication can be propagated in E. coli cells that contain additional plasmids with compatible origins.
   2035..2580    -  rep_origin     p15A ori: Plasmids containing the medium-copy-number p15A origin of replication can be propagated in E. coli cells that contain a second plasmid with the ColE1 origin.
   2694..2788    -  terminator     lambda t0 terminator: transcription terminator from phage lambda
   2822..3613    -  CDS            neo: KKA2_KLEPN - Also known as kan, nptII. Experimental evidence at protein level: Swiss-Prot protein existence level 1. Resistance to kanamycin, neomycin, paromomycin, ribostamycin, butirosin and gentamicin B. From Klebsiella pneumoniae.
   3645..3749    -  CDS            tnpA (fragment): TN5P_ECOLX - Also known as tnp. Experimental evidence at protein level: Swiss-Prot protein existence level 1. Mediates transposition of transposon Tn5 by a 'cut and paste' mechanism. First, the monomeric transposase binds the 19 bp inverted DNA repeats flanking the transposon. Then, dimerization of the DNA- bound transposase creates a synaptic DNA complex. After nicking of the first DNA strand, excision of the transposon proceeds through a series of intermediates. The transposase then mediates the insertion of the transposon at a new site by strand transfer. The activity of the wild- type tran
>Addgene plasmid #214033 | pJS-BCD-Strep-SAVED-CHAT-sm | addgene full sequence | sequence record 426127 | Addgene NGS Result
TAATACGACTCACTATAGGGGCCCAAGTTCACTTAAAAAGGAGATCAACAATGAAAGCAATTTTCGTACT
GAAACATCTTAATCATGCAGGGGAGGGTTTCTAATGTGGAGCCACCCGCAGTTCGAAAAAAGCGCGACTC
ACCATGCTGATCATGACTGCCAGCCGCACAGGGAGAGCGTTCAGCCGGATGAAATCCAGTGTATCCTGGT
TCTGGACCTGAGCATCGATAACGCAATCACCGCATGTAGCGTTACCCCGCATCTGCCCCGTGCTGCACGT
CGTGTTGAACTACATCTGAACGACTTTGGTGCAGAACGTGCACCGTACGGGGGTGCAAGCGATCGTCGTA
CCTGGCGTTGTTGGATGCAGGCAGTTGATGCAATGCTGGCTGACGCACGTGCACAGCTGGGTGCAGAAGT
TGAATTTACTCATTATTATCTGGCAGGTCGTGCAGCACTCCCGGTTTTTGCATATCTGGGTCTGAGACTG
GGTAAACAGGCAAACATCACTACCGTTAACCGTCGTGATGACGGTTGTTGGGATGTTGTTCCGTGCCAGC
GTCCGGCTTCGAGCGCAGCATCGGGGGTTTCGCCCAGCGCACGTTTTTTTGACGAAGTTCGTGGTCTGGA
CACCGATGAGCGTAGCAGCGAAAGCGGTATGGTTGCAGTTTGGGTAAGCACCCAGCGTGATGTTGATCGT
GGGCTGCTGCGTGCATTTGCAAGGGCAAGAGGTGACCGTGACCTGGCAGGTATCGTTAGCCTGCGTGCAC
GTCCGGCTGCAGGTGATGACACCGGTGATATGCGTCTCCTGGAAGGTGCAGACGGCCCCGATGCTGCACG
TGAACTGGTTAACTGTTTTCGTAGCATCCCGAACCAGTATCCGCGTAGCAGCGGCCTGATGGTTTTTGTT
AGCGGCCCGGTTACCCTGGCAGCAATGGTTGGGCGTGCAATCAACCCGAGAATCCATGGCCCGGTTTGGT
GGCCGTACTTTCGTGGTGGGGAGTACGAGCCGGCACTGGAATATCCGTGGCCGCTGATCAGCGGCCCCCC
GAGGATCCTGATCGCAACCGCAAACGCTCCGGAGGGTGAAAACCCGACTCTGGACGTTGAGGCAGAGCTG
AAGCATCTGGAAGAAGCACTGGCAGAACCGCGTAAACGTAAACTGTGTGAGGTACAGCGTTGCCCGGCAG
CAACCGTAAGCGATATCACCAGCGCACTGCGTAGCTTTAAACCGCATATACTGCATTTTATCGGTCATGG
TACTGCACTCGGTGTTTATCTGAGGAGCGCAGAACATGACGGTGCACAGTTTGTTCGTGGTGAGGATTTC
CAGCAGATGATCGCAACCTCGCTACGTCAGAAGGACCGTGAAATGCATCTGGTTGTTCTGAACGCTTGCT
GCACCCACGAACTGGCAAAGGCACTGACCGAACAGGTTAGCTGCACCATCGGTACCGATATCGAAGTTTA
TGATTCGGCAAGCATACATTTTGCTGCAGAATTTTATAAGCACCTGGTTCATGGTACCAGCGTTCATTAT
GCATTTAACGCAGCAGTTAAGGAATGTGAGGCACACAGCACCAGCGGCCAGGAAGTTTTTTGCCTGCACC
CGGCAGCAGAACGTGCACCGGCAAGCGCAACCCCGCCGGTACGTGCAGATGAACTGGTTTTCTTTAGCCC
GGCAGAACGTCATAGCTAATGCCGACTCAGTTGCTGCTTCTACTGGGCGCCCCGCTTCGGCGGGGTTTTT
TTGCAAGGGATCGGTTGTCGAGTAAGGATCTCCAGGCATCCTGTTGTTTGTCGGTGAACGCTCTCTACTA
GAGTCACACTGGCTCACCTTCGGGTGGGCCTTTCTGCGTTTATAGGATCCTAACTCGAGCCTAGGGATAT
ATTCCGCTTCCTCGCTCACTGACTCGCTACGCTCGGTCGTTCGACTGCGGCGAGCGGAAATGGCTTACGA
ACGGGGCGGAGATTTCCTGGAAGATGCCAGGAAGATACTTAACAGGGAAGTGAGAGGGCCGCGGCAAAGC
CGTTTTTCCATAGGCTCCGCCCCCCTGACAAGCATCACGAAATCTGACGCTCAAATCAGTGGTGGCGAAA
CCCGACAGGACTATAAAGATACCAGGCGTTTCCCCCTGGCGGCTCCCTCGTGCGCTCTCCTGTTCCTGCC
TTTCGGTTTACCGGTGTCATTCCGCTGTTATGGCCGCGTTTGTCTCATTCCACGCCTGACACTCAGTTCC
GGGTAGGCAGTTCGCTCCAAGCTGGACTGTATGCACGAACCCCCCGTTCAGTCCGACCGCTGCGCCTTAT
CCGGTAACTATCGTCTTGAGTCCAACCCGGAAAGACATGCAAAAGCACCACTGGCAGCAGCCACTGGTAA
TTGATTTAGAGGAGTTAGTCTTGAAGTCATGCGCCGGTTAAGGCTAAACTGAAAGGACAAGTTTTGGTGA
CTGCGCTCCTCCAAGCCAGTTACCTCGGTTCAAAGAGTTGGTAGCTCAGAGAACCTTCGAAAAACCGCCC
TGCAAGGCGGTTTTTTCGTTTTCAGAGCAAGAGATTACGCGCAGACCAAAACGATCTCAAGAAGATCATC
TTATTAATCAGATAAAATATTTCTAGATTTCAGTGCAATTTATCTCTTCAAATGTAGCACCTGAAGTCAG
CCCCATACGATATAAGTTGTTACTAGTGCTTGGATTCTCACCAATAAAAAACGCCCGGCGGCAACCGAGC
GTTCTGAACAAATCCAGATGGAGTTCTGAGGTCATTACTGGATCTATCAACAGGAGTCCAAGCGAGCTCT
CGAACCCCAGAGTCCCGCTCAGAAGAACTCGTCAAGAAGGCGATAGAAGGCGATGCGCTGCGAATCGGGA
GCGGCGATACCGTAAAGCACGAGGAAGCGGTCAGCCCATTCGCCGCCAAGCTCTTCAGCAATATCACGGG
TAGCCAACGCTATGTCCTGATAGCGGTCCGCCACACCCAGCCGGCCACAGTCGATGAATCCAGAAAAGCG
GCCATTTTCCACCATGATATTCGGCAAGCAGGCATCGCCATGGGTCACGACGAGATCCTCGCCGTCGGGC
ATGCGCGCCTTGAGCCTGGCGAACAGTTCGGCTGGCGCGAGCCCCTGATGCTCTTCGTCCAGATCATCCT
GATCGACAAGACCGGCTTCCATCCGAGTACGTGCTCGCTCGATGCGATGTTTCGCTTGGTGGTCGAATGG
GCAGGTAGCCGGATCAAGCGTATGCAGCCGCCGCATTGCATCAGCCATGATGGATACTTTCTCGGCAGGA
GCAAGGTGAGATGACAGGAGATCCTGCCCCGGCACTTCGCCCAATAGCAGCCAGTCCCTTCCCGCTTCAG
TGACAACGTCGAGCACAGCTGCGCAAGGAACGCCCGTCGTGGCCAGCCACGATAGCCGCGCTGCCTCGTC
CTGCAGTTCATTCAGGGCACCGGACAGGTCGGTCTTGACAAAAAGAACCGGGCGCCCCTGCGCTGACAGC
CGGAACACGGCGGCATCAGAGCAGCCGATTGTCTGTTGTGCCCAGTCATAGCCGAATAGCCTCTCCACCC
AAGCGGCCGGAGAACCTGCGTGCAATCCATCTTGTTCAATCATGCGAAACGATCCTCATCCTGTCTCTTG
ATCAGATCATGATCCCCTGCGCCATCAGATCCTTGGCGGCAAGAAAGCCATCCAGTTTACTTTGCAGGGC
TTCCCAACCTTACCAGAGGGCGCCCCAGCTGGCAATTCCGACGTCGAATTCAAAAGATCTTAAGTAAGTA
AGAGTATACGTATATCGGCTAATAACGTATTAAGGCGCTTCGGCGCCTTTTTTTATGGGGGTATTTTCAT
CCCAATCCACACGTCCAACGCACAGCAAACACCACGTCGACCCTATCAGCTGCGTGCTTTCTATGAGTCG
TTGCTGCATAAC
